>Addgene plasmid #152368 | pGBW-m4133612 | depositor full sequence | sequence record 295380 | Full Sequence
CACCATGAAATTCTTAGTGTTTCTTGGGATCATTACAACGGTCGCAGCTTTTCATCAGGAATGCAGCCTA
CAATCGTGTACCCAGCACCAGCCGTACGTTGTGGACGATCCTTGCCCCATCCACTTCTATTCTAAGTGGT
ACATACGGGTAGGCGCGAGGAAGAGTGCACCACTCATTGAGTTGTGTGTGGACGAGGCCGGTTCAAAATC
CCCAATCCAGTATATAGATATTGGAAATTACACTGTCTCCTGTCTGCCCTTCACCATCAACTGCCAAGAA
CCTAAGCTGGGAAGCCTCGTTGTGAGATGCTCTTTTTATGAGGATTTTCTTGAATACCACGACGTCCGTG
TGGTTCTGGACTTCATTGAAAACCTTTACTTTCAGTCGTACCCCTATGACGTACCAGATTATGCGTAAGG
ATCCGCAGGCCTCTGCTAGCTTGACTGACTGAGATACAGCGTACCTTCAGCTCACAGACATGATAAGATA
CATTGATGAGTTTGGACAAACCACAACTAGAATGCAGTGAAAAAAATGCTTTATTTGTGAAATTTGTGAT
GCTATTGCTTTATTTGTAACCATTATAAGCTGCAATAAACAAGTTAACAACAACAATTGCATTCATTTTA
TGTTTCAGGTTCAGGGGGAGGTGTGGGAGGTTTTTTAAAGCAAGTAAAACCTCTACAAATGTGGTATTGG
CCCATCTCTATCGGTATCGTAGCATAACCCCTTGGGGCCTCTAAACGGGTCTTGAGGGGTTTTTTGTGCC
CCTCGGGCCGGATTGCTATCTACCGGCATTGGCGCAGAAAAAAATGCCTGATGCGACGCTGCGCGTCTTA
TACTCCCACATATGCCAGATTCAGCAACGGATACGGCTTCCCCAACTTGCCCACTTCCATACGTGTCCTC
CTTACCAGAAATTTATCCTTAAGGTCGTCAGCTATCCTGCAGGCGATCTCTCGATTTCGATCAAGACATT
CCTTTAATGGTCTTTTCTGGACACCACTAGGGGTCAGAAGTAGTTCATCAAACTTTCTTCCCTCCCTAAT
CTCATTGGTTACCTTGGGCTATCGAAACTTAATTAACCAGTCAAGTCAGCTACTTGGCGAGATCGACTTG
TCTGGGTTTCGACTACGCTCAGAATTGCGTCAGTCAAGTTCGATCTGGTCCTTGCTATTGCACCCGTTCT
CCGATTACGAGTTTCATTTAAATCATGTGAGCAAAAGGCCAGCAAAAGGCCAGGAACCGTAAAAAGGCCG
CGTTGCTGGCGTTTTTCCATAGGCTCCGCCCCCCTGACGAGCATCACAAAAATCGACGCTCAAGTCAGAG
GTGGCGAAACCCGACAGGACTATAAAGATACCAGGCGTTTCCCCCTGGAAGCTCCCTCGTGCGCTCTCCT
GTTCCGACCCTGCCGCTTACCGGATACCTGTCCGCCTTTCTCCCTTCGGGAAGCGTGGCGCTTTCTCATA
GCTCACGCTGTAGGTATCTCAGTTCGGTGTAGGTCGTTCGCTCCAAGCTGGGCTGTGTGCACGAACCCCC
CGTTCAGCCCGACCGCTGCGCCTTATCCGGTAACTATCGTCTTGAGTCCAACCCGGTAAGACACGACTTA
TCGCCACTGGCAGCAGCCACTGGTAACAGGATTAGCAGAGCGAGGTATGTAGGCGGTGCTACAGAGTTCT
TGAAGTGGTGGCCTAACTACGGCTACACTAGAAGAACAGTATTTGGTATCTGCGCTCTGCTGAAGCCAGT
TACCTTCGGAAAAAGAGTTGGTAGCTCTTGATCCGGCAAACAAACCACCGCTGGTAGCGGTGGTTTTTTT
GTTTGCAAGCAGCAGATTACGCGCAGAAAAAAAGGATCTCAAGAAGATCCTTTGATCTTTTCTACGGGGT
CTGACGCTCAGTGGAACGAAAACTCACGTTAAGGGATTTTGGTCATGAGATTATCAAAAAGGATCTTCAC
CTAGATCCTTTTAAATTAAAAATGAAGTTTTAAATCAATCTAAAGTATATATGAGTAAACTTGGTCTGAC
AGTTACCAATGCTTAATCAGTGAGGCACCTATCTCAGCGATCTGTCTATTTCGTTCATCCATAGTTGCAT
TTAAATTTCCGAACTCTCCAAGGCCCTCGTCGGAAAATCTTCAAACCTTTCGTCCGATCCATCTTGCAGG
CTACCTCTCGAACGAACTATCGCAAGTCTCTTGGCCGGCCTTGCGCCTTGGCTATTGCTTGGCAGCGCCT
ATCGCCAGGTATTACTCCAATCCCGAATATCCGAGATCGGGATCACCCGAGAGAAGTTCAACCTACATCC
TCAATCCCGATCTATCCGAGATCCGAGGAATATCGAAATCGGGGCGCGCCTGGCCTCCGCGCCGGGTTTT
GGCGCCTCCCGCGGGCGCCCCCCTCGTCACGGCGAGCGCTGCCACGTCAGACGAAGGGCGCAGGAGCGTC
CTGATCCTTCCGCCCGGACGCTCAGGACAGCGGCCCGCTGCTCATAAGACTCGGCCTTAGAACCCCAGTA
TCAGCAGAAGGACATTTTAGGACGGGACTTGGGTGACTCTAGGGCACTGGTTTTCTTTCCAGAGAGCGGA
ACAGGCGAGGAAAAGTAGTCCCTTCTCGGCGATTCTGCGGAGGGATCTCCGTGGGGCGGTGAACGCCGAT
GATTATATAAGGACGCGCCGGGTGTGGCACAGCTAGTTCCGTCGCAGCCGGGATTTGGGTCGCGGTTCTT
GTTTGTGGATCGCTGTGATCGTCACTTGGTGAGTAGCGGGCTGCTGGGCTGGCCGGGGCTTTCGTGGCCG
CCGGGCCGCTCGGTGGGACGGAAGCGTGTGGAGAGACCGCCAAGGGCTGTAGTCTGGGTCCGCGAGCAAG
GTTGCCCTGAACTGGGGGTTGGGGGGAGCGCAGCAAAATGGCGGCTGTTCCCGAGTCTTGAATGGAAGAC
GCTTGTGAGGCGGGCTGTGAGGTCGTTGAAACAAGGTGGGGGGCATGGTGGGCGGCAAGAACCCAAGGTC
TTGAGCCCTTCGCTAATGCGGGAAAGCTCTTATTCGGGTGAGATGGGCTGGGCACCATCTGGGGACCCTG
ACGTGAAGTTTGTCACTGACTGGAGAACTCGGTTTGTCGTCTGTTGCGGGGGCGGCAGTTATGGCGGTGC
CGTTGGGCAGTGCACCCGTACCTTTGGGAGCGCGCGCCCTCGTCGTGTCGTGACGTCACCCGTTCTGTTG
GCTTATAATGCAGGGTGGGGCCACCTGCCGGTAGGTGTGCGGTAGGCTTTTCTCCGTCGCAGGACGCAGG
GTTCGGGCCTAGGGTAGGCTCTCCTGAATCGACAGGCGCCGGACCTCTGGTGAGGGGAGGGATAAGTGAG
GCGTCAGTTTCTTTGGTCGGTTTTATGTACCTATCTTCTTAAGTAGCTGAAGCTCCGGTTTTGAACTATG
CGCTCGGGGTTGGCGAGTGTGTTTTGTGAAGTTTTTTAGGCACCTTTTGAAATGTAATCATTTGGGTCAA
TATGTAATTTTCAGTGTTAGACTTGTAAATTGTCCGCTAAATTCTGGCCGTTTTTGGCTTTTTTGTTAGA
CAACATGGGTAAAAAGCCTGAACTCACCGCGACGTCTGTCGAGAAGTTTCTGATCGAAAAGTTCGACAGC
GTCTCCGACCTGATGCAGCTCTCGGAGGGCGAAGAATCTCGTGCTTTCAGCTTCGATGTAGGAGGGCGTG
GATATGTCCTGCGGGTAAATAGCTGCGCCGATGGTTTCTACAAAGATCGTTATGTTTATCGGCACTTTGC
ATCCGCCGCGCTCCCGATTCCGGAAGTGCTTGACATTGGGGAGTTCAGCGAGAGCCTGACCTATTGCATC
TCCCGCCGTGCACAGGGTGTCACGTTGCAAGACCTGCCTGAAACCGAACTGCCCGCTGTTCTGCAGCCGG
TCGCGGAGGCAATGGATGCCATCGCTGCCGCCGATCTTAGCCAGACGAGCGGGTTCGGCCCATTCGGACC
GCAAGGAATCGGTCAATACACTACATGGCGTGATTTCATATGCGCGATTGCTGATCCCCATGTGTATCAC
TGGCAAACTGTGATGGACGACACCGTCAGTGCGTCCGTCGCGCAGGCTCTCGATGAGCTGATGCTTTGGG
CCGAGGACTGCCCCGAAGTCCGGCACCTCGTGCACGCGGATTTCGGCTCCAACAATGTCCTGACGGACAA
TGGCCGCATAACAGCGGTCATTGACTGGAGCGAGGCGATGTTCGGGGATTCCCAATACGAGGTCGCCAAC
ATCTTCTTCTGGAGGCCGTGGTTGGCTTGTATGGAGCAGCAGACGCGCTACTTCGAGCGGAGGCATCCGG
AGCTTGCAGGATCGCCCCGGCTCCGGGCGTATATGCTCCGCATTGGTCTTGACCAACTCTATCAGAGCTT
GGTTGACGGCAATTTCGATGATGCAGCTTGGGCGCAGGGTCGATGCGACGCAATCGTCCGATCCGGAGCC
GGGACTGTCGGGCGTACACAAATCGCCCGCAGAAGCGCCGCCGTCTGGACCGATGGCTGTGTAGAAGTAC
TCGCCGATAGTGGAAACCGACGCCCCAGCACTCGTCCGAGGGCAAAGGAATAAGCTAGTATGTAAGCCTA
GTCTTAGATAATAAAATCGCTATCCATCGAAGATGGATGTGTGTTGGTTTTTTGTGTGTGTAACGCTAGG
CGCGCCTGGTGTACCGAGAACGATCCTCTCAGTGCGAGTCTCGACGATCCATATCGTTGCTTGGCAGTCA
GCCAGTCGGAATCCAGCTTGGGACCCAGGAAGTCCAATCGTCAGATATTGTACTCAAGCCTGGTCACGGC
AGCGTACCGATCTGTTTAAACCTAGATATTGATAGTCTGATCGGTCAACGTATAATCGAGTCCTAGCTTT
TGCAAACATCTATCAAGAGACAGGATCAGCAGGAGGCTTTCGCATGAGTATTCAACATTTCCGTGTCGCC
CTTATTCCCTTTTTTGCGGCATTTTGCCTTCCTGTTTTTGCTCACCCAGAAACGCTGGTGAAAGTAAAAG
ATGCTGAAGATCAGTTGGGTGCGCGAGTGGGTTACATCGAACTGGATCTCAACAGCGGTAAGATCCTTGA
GAGTTTTCGCCCCGAAGAACGCTTTCCAATGATGAGCACTTTTAAAGTTCTGCTATGTGGCGCGGTATTA
TCCCGTATTGACGCCGGGCAAGAGCAACTCGGTCGCCGCATACACTATTCTCAGAATGACTTGGTTGAGT
ATTCACCAGTCACAGAAAAGCATCTTACGGATGGCATGACAGTAAGAGAATTATGCAGTGCTGCCATAAC
CATGAGTGATAACACTGCGGCCAACTTACTTCTGACAACGATTGGAGGACCGAAGGAGCTAACCGCTTTT
TTGCACAACATGGGGGATCATGTAACTCGCCTTGATCGTTGGGAACCGGAGCTGAATGAAGCCATACCAA
ACGACGAGCGTGACACCACGATGCCTGTAGCAATGGCAACAACCTTGCGTAAACTATTAACTGGCGAACT
ACTTACTCTAGCTTCCCGGCAACAGTTGATAGACTGGATGGAGGCGGATAAAGTTGCAGGACCACTTCTG
CGCTCGGCCCTTCCGGCTGGCTGGTTTATTGCTGATAAATCTGGAGCCGGTGAGCGTGGGTCTCGCGGTA
TCATTGCAGCACTGGGGCCAGATGGTAAGCCCTCCCGTATCGTAGTTATCTACACGACGGGGAGTCAGGC
AACTATGGATGAACGAAATAGACAGATCGCTGAGATAGGTGCCTCACTGATTAAGCATTGGTAACCGATT
CTAGGTGCATTGGCGCAGAAAAAAATGCCTGATGCGACGCTGCGCGTCTTATACTCCCACATATGCCAGA
TTCAGCAACGGATACGGCTTCCCCAACTTGCCCACTTCCATACGTGTCCTCCTTACCAGAAATTTATCCT
TAAGATCGTTTAAACTCGACTCTGGCTCTATCGAATCTCCGTCGTTTCGAGCTTACGCGAACAGCCGTGG
CGCTCATTTGCTCGTCGGGCATCGAATCTCGTCAGCTATCGTCAGCTTACCTTTTTGGCAGCGATCGCGG
CTCCCGACATCTTGGACCATTAGCTCCACAGGTATCTTCTTCCCTCTAGTGGTCATAACAGCAGCTTCAG
CTACCTCTCAATTCAAAAAACCCCTCAAGACCCGTTTAGAGGCCCCAAGGGGTTATGCTATCAATCGTTG
CGTTACACACACAAAAAACCAACACACATCCATCTTCGATGGATAGCGATTTTATTATCTAACTGCTGAT
CGAGTGTAGCCAGATCTAGTAATCAATTACGGGGTCATTAGTTCATAGCCCATATATGGAGTTCCGCGTT
ACATAACTTACGGTAAATGGCCCGCCTGGCTGACCGCCCAACGACCCCCGCCCATTGACGTCAATAATGA
CGTATGTTCCCATAGTAACGCCAATAGGGACTTTCCATTGACGTCAATGGGTGGAGTATTTACGGTAAAC
TGCCCACTTGGCAGTACATCAAGTGTATCATATGCCAAGTACGCCCCCTATTGACGTCAATGACGGTAAA
TGGCCCGCCTGGCATTATGCCCAGTACATGACCTTATGGGACTTTCCTACTTGGCAGTACATCTACGTAT
TAGTCATCGCTATTACCATGCTGATGCGGTTTTGGCAGTACATCAATGGGCGTGGATAGCGGTTTGACTC
ACGGGGATTTCCAAGTCTCCACCCCATTGACGTCAATGGGAGTTTGTTTTGGCACCAAAATCAACGGGAC
TTTCCAAAATGTCGTAACAACTCCGCCCCATTGACGCAAATGGGCGGTAGGCGTGTACGGTGGGAGGTCT
ATATAAGCAGAGCTGGTTTAGTGAACCGTCAGATCAGATCTTTGTCGATCCTACCATCCACTCGACACAC
CCGCCAGCGGCCGC
Features (pLannotate 1.2.2; 19 found; start..end, strand, type, name):
      5..367     +  CDS            NS8_SARS2: Experimental evidence at protein level: Swiss-Prot protein existence level 1. Plays a role in modulating host immune response (PubMed:31986261). Binds to IL17RA receptor, leading to IL17 pathway activation and an increased secretion of pro-inflammatory factors. Contributes to cytokine storm during COVID-19 infection. From Severe acute respiratory syndrome coronavirus 2 (2019-nCoV) (SARS-CoV-2).
    484..605     -  polyA_signal   SV40 poly(A) signal: SV40 polyadenylation signal
    628..697     -  CDS            large T antigen (fragment): large T antigen from SV40 (simian virus 40)
    720..766     +  terminator     T7 terminator: transcription terminator for bacteriophage T7 RNA polymerase
    796..932     +  terminator     rrnG terminator: transcription terminator from the E. coli ribosomal RNA rrnG operon (Albrechtsen et al., 1991)
    977..1048    +  misc_feature   3' β-globin insulator: insulator downstream of the human β-globin locus (Farrell et al., 2002)
   1274..1862    -  rep_origin     ori: high-copy-number ColE1/pMB1/pBR322/pUC origin of replication
   2034..2098    -  CDS            bla(M) (fragment): β-lactamase lacking the signal sequence; bla(M); allows cytosolic expression of β-lactamase
   2362..3571    +  promoter       UbC promoter: human ubiquitin C promoter
   3581..4602    +  CDS            HygR (fragment): hygromycin B phosphotransferase confers resistance to hygromycin
   4630..4678    +  polyA_signal   poly(A) signal: synthetic polyadenylation signal
   4944..5804    +  CDS            AmpR: β-lactamase; bla; confers resistance to ampicillin, carbenicillin, and related antibiotics
   5817..5953    +  terminator     rrnG terminator: transcription terminator from the E. coli ribosomal RNA rrnG operon (Albrechtsen et al., 1991)
   6098..6169    +  misc_feature   5' β-globin insulator: insulator upstream of the human β-globin locus (Farrell et al., 2002)
   6174..6220    -  terminator     T7 terminator: transcription terminator for bacteriophage T7 RNA polymerase
   6238..6286    -  polyA_signal   poly(A) signal: synthetic polyadenylation signal
   6367..6670    +  enhancer       CMV enhancer: human cytomegalovirus immediate early enhancer
   6743..6760    -  promoter       CMV promoter (fragment): human cytomegalovirus (CMV) immediate early promoter
   6823..6874    +  promoter       CMVd2 promoter: truncated human cytomegalovirus (CMV) immediate early promoter that yields moderately reduced expression relative to the full-length promoter
