>Addgene plasmid #152368 | pGBW-m4133612 | addgene full sequence | sequence record 306086 | Addgene NGS Result
TCGAGCTTACGCGAACAGCCGTGGCGCTCATTTGCTCGTCGGGCATCGAATCTCGTCAGCTATCGTCAGC
TTACCTTTTTGGCAGCGATCGCGGCTCCCGACATCTTGGACCATTAGCTCCACAGGTATCTTCTTCCCTC
TAGTGGTCATAACAGCAGCTTCAGCTACCTCTCAATTCAAAAAACCCCTCAAGACCCGTTTAGAGGCCCC
AAGGGGTTATGCTATCAATCGTTGCGTTACACACACAAAAAACCAACACACATCCATCTTCGATGGATAG
CGATTTTATTATCTAACTGCTGATCGAGTGTAGCCAGATCTAGTAATCAATTACGGGGTCATTAGTTCAT
AGCCCATATATGGAGTTCCGCGTTACATAACTTACGGTAAATGGCCCGCCTGGCTGACCGCCCAACGACC
CCCGCCCATTGACGTCAATAATGACGTATGTTCCCATAGTAACGCCAATAGGGACTTTCCATTGACGTCA
ATGGGTGGAGTATTTACGGTAAACTGCCCACTTGGCAGTACATCAAGTGTATCATATGCCAAGTACGCCC
CCTATTGACGTCAATGACGGTAAATGGCCCGCCTGGCATTATGCCCAGTACATGACCTTATGGGACTTTC
CTACTTGGCAGTACATCTACGTATTAGTCATCGCTATTACCATGCTGATGCGGTTTTGGCAGTACATCAA
TGGGCGTGGATAGCGGTTTGACTCACGGGGATTTCCAAGTCTCCACCCCATTGACGTCAATGGGAGTTTG
TTTTGGCACCAAAATCAACGGGACTTTCCAAAATGTCGTAACAACTCCGCCCCATTGACGCAAATGGGCG
GTAGGCGTGTACGGTGGGAGGTCTATATAAGCAGAGCTGGTTTAGTGAACCGTCAGATCAGATCTTTGTC
GATCCTACCATCCACTCGACACACCCGCCAGCGGCCGCCACCATGAAATTCTTAGTGTTTCTTGGGATCA
TTACAACGGTCGCAGCTTTTCATCAGGAATGCAGCCTACAATCGTGTACCCAGCACCAGCCGTACGTTGT
GGACGATCCTTGCCCCATCCACTTCTATTCTAAGTGGTACATACGGGTAGGCGCGAGGAAGAGTGCACCA
CTCATTGAGTTGTGTGTGGACGAGGCCGGTTCAAAATCCCCAATCCAGTATATAGATATTGGAAATTACA
CTGTCTCCTGTCTGCCCTTCACCATCAACTGCCAAGAACCTAAGCTGGGAAGCCTCGTTGTGAGATGCTC
TTTTTATGAGGATTTTCTTGAATACCACGACGTCCGTGTGGTTCTGGACTTCATTGAAAACCTTTACTTT
CAGTCGTACCCCTATGACGTACCAGATTATGCGTAAGGATCCGCAGGCCTCTGCTAGCTTGACTGACTGA
GATACAGCGTACCTTCAGCTCACAGACATGATAAGATACATTGATGAGTTTGGACAAACCACAACTAGAA
TGCAGTGAAAAAAATGCTTTATTTGTGAAATTTGTGATGCTATTGCTTTATTTGTAACCATTATAAGCTG
CAATAAACAAGTTAACAACAACAATTGCATTCATTTTATGTTTCAGGTTCAGGGGGAGGTGTGGGAGGTT
TTTTAAAGCAAGTAAAACCTCTACAAATGTGGTATTGGCCCATCTCTATCGGTATCGTAGCATAACCCCT
TGGGGCCTCTAAACGGGTCTTGAGGGGTTTTTTGTGCCCCTCGGGCCGGATTGCTATCTACCGGCATTGG
CGCAGAAAAAAATGCCTGATGCGACGCTGCGCGTCTTATACTCCCACATATGCCAGATTCAGCAACGGAT
ACGGCTTCCCCAACTTGCCCACTTCCATACGTGTCCTCCTTACCAGAAATTTATCCTTAAGGTCGTCAGC
TATCCTGCAGGCGATCTCTCGATTTCGATCAAGACATTCCTTTAATGGTCTTTTCTGGACACCACTAGGG
GTCAGAAGTAGTTCATCAAACTTTCTTCCCTCCCTAATCTCATTGGTTACCTTGGGCTATCGAAACTTAA
TTAACCAGTCAAGTCAGCTACTTGGCGAGATCGACTTGTCTGGGTTTCGACTACGCTCAGAATTGCGTCA
GTCAAGTTCGATCTGGTCCTTGCTATTGCACCCGTTCTCCGATTACGAGTTTCATTTAAATCATGTGAGC
AAAAGGCCAGCAAAAGGCCAGGAACCGTAAAAAGGCCGCGTTGCTGGCGTTTTTCCATAGGCTCCGCCCC
CCTGACGAGCATCACAAAAATCGACGCTCAAGTCAGAGGTGGCGAAACCCGACAGGACTATAAAGATACC
AGGCGTTTCCCCCTGGAAGCTCCCTCGTGCGCTCTCCTGTTCCGACCCTGCCGCTTACCGGATACCTGTC
CGCCTTTCTCCCTTCGGGAAGCGTGGCGCTTTCTCATAGCTCACGCTGTAGGTATCTCAGTTCGGTGTAG
GTCGTTCGCTCCAAGCTGGGCTGTGTGCACGAACCCCCCGTTCAGCCCGACCGCTGCGCCTTATCCGGTA
ACTATCGTCTTGAGTCCAACCCGGTAAGACACGACTTATCGCCACTGGCAGCAGCCACTGGTAACAGGAT
TAGCAGAGCGAGGTATGTAGGCGGTGCTACAGAGTTCTTGAAGTGGTGGCCTAACTACGGCTACACTAGA
AGAACAGTATTTGGTATCTGCGCTCTGCTGAAGCCAGTTACCTTCGGAAAAAGAGTTGGTAGCTCTTGAT
CCGGCAAACAAACCACCGCTGGTAGCGGTGGTTTTTTTGTTTGCAAGCAGCAGATTACGCGCAGAAAAAA
AGGATCTCAAGAAGATCCTTTGATCTTTTCTACGGGGTCTGACGCTCAGTGGAACGAAAACTCACGTTAA
GGGATTTTGGTCATGAGATTATCAAAAAGGATCTTCACCTAGATCCTTTTAAATTAAAAATGAAGTTTTA
AATCAATCTAAAGTATATATGAGTAAACTTGGTCTGACAGTTACCAATGCTTAATCAGTGAGGCACCTAT
CTCAGCGATCTGTCTATTTCGTTCATCCATAGTTGCATTTAAATTTCCGAACTCTCCAAGGCCCTCGTCG
GAAAATCTTCAAACCTTTCGTCCGATCCATCTTGCAGGCTACCTCTCGAACGAACTATCGCAAGTCTCTT
GGCCGGCCTTGCGCCTTGGCTATTGCTTGGCAGCGCCTATCGCCAGGTATTACTCCAATCCCGAATATCC
GAGATCGGGATCACCCGAGAGAAGTTCAACCTACATCCTCAATCCCGATCTATCCGAGATCCGAGGAATA
TCGAAATCGGGGCGCGCCTGGCCTCCGCGCCGGGTTTTGGCGCCTCCCGCGGGCGCCCCCCTCGTCACGG
CGAGCGCTGCCACGTCAGACGAAGGGCGCAGGAGCGTCCTGATCCTTCCGCCCGGACGCTCAGGACAGCG
GCCCGCTGCTCATAAGACTCGGCCTTAGAACCCCAGTATCAGCAGAAGGACATTTTAGGACGGGACTTGG
GTGACTCTAGGGCACTGGTTTTCTTTCCAGAGAGCGGAACAGGCGAGGAAAAGTAGTCCCTTCTCGGCGA
TTCTGCGGAGGGATCTCCGTGGGGCGGTGAACGCCGATGATTATATAAGGACGCGCCGGGTGTGGCACAG
CTAGTTCCGTCGCAGCCGGGATTTGGGTCGCGGTTCTTGTTTGTGGATCGCTGTGATCGTCACTTGGTGA
GTAGCGGGCTGCTGGGCTGGCCGGGGCTTTCGTGGCCGCCGGGCCGCTCGGTGGGACGGAAGCGTGTGGA
GAGACCGCCAAGGGCTGTAGTCTGGGTCCGCGAGCAAGGTTGCCCTGAACTGGGGGTTGGGGGGAGCGCA
GCAAAATGGCGGCTGTTCCCGAGTCTTGAATGGAAGACGCTTGTGAGGCGGGCTGTGAGGTCGTTGAAAC
AAGGTGGGGGGCATGGTGGGCGGCAAGAACCCAAGGTCTTGAGCCCTTCGCTAATGCGGGAAAGCTCTTA
TTCGGGTGAGATGGGCTGGGCACCATCTGGGGACCCTGACGTGAAGTTTGTCACTGACTGGAGAACTCGG
TTTGTCGTCTGTTGCGGGGGCGGCAGTTATGGCGGTGCCGTTGGGCAGTGCACCCGTACCTTTGGGAGCG
CGCGCCCTCGTCGTGTCGTGACGTCACCCGTTCTGTTGGCTTATAATGCAGGGTGGGGCCACCTGCCGGT
AGGTGTGCGGTAGGCTTTTCTCCGTCGCAGGACGCAGGGTTCGGGCCTAGGGTAGGCTCTCCTGAATCGA
CAGGCGCCGGACCTCTGGTGAGGGGAGGGATAAGTGAGGCGTCAGTTTCTTTGGTCGGTTTTATGTACCT
ATCTTCTTAAGTAGCTGAAGCTCCGGTTTTGAACTATGCGCTCGGGGTTGGCGAGTGTGTTTTGTGAAGT
TTTTTAGGCACCTTTTGAAATGTAATCATTTGGGTCAATATGTAATTTTCAGTGTTAGACTTGTAAATTG
TCCGCTAAATTCTGGCCGTTTTTGGCTTTTTTGTTAGACAACATGGGTAAAAAGCCTGAACTCACCGCGA
CGTCTGTCGAGAAGTTTCTGATCGAAAAGTTCGACAGCGTCTCCGACCTGATGCAGCTCTCGGAGGGCGA
AGAATCTCGTGCTTTCAGCTTCGATGTAGGAGGGCGTGGATATGTCCTGCGGGTAAATAGCTGCGCCGAT
GGTTTCTACAAAGATCGTTATGTTTATCGGCACTTTGCATCCGCCGCGCTCCCGATTCCGGAAGTGCTTG
ACATTGGGGAGTTCAGCGAGAGCCTGACCTATTGCATCTCCCGCCGTGCACAGGGTGTCACGTTGCAAGA
CCTGCCTGAAACCGAACTGCCCGCTGTTCTGCAGCCGGTCGCGGAGGCAATGGATGCCATCGCTGCCGCC
GATCTTAGCCAGACGAGCGGGTTCGGCCCATTCGGACCGCAAGGAATCGGTCAATACACTACATGGCGTG
ATTTCATATGCGCGATTGCTGATCCCCATGTGTATCACTGGCAAACTGTGATGGACGACACCGTCAGTGC
GTCCGTCGCGCAGGCTCTCGATGAGCTGATGCTTTGGGCCGAGGACTGCCCCGAAGTCCGGCACCTCGTG
CACGCGGATTTCGGCTCCAACAATGTCCTGACGGACAATGGCCGCATAACAGCGGTCATTGACTGGAGCG
AGGCGATGTTCGGGGATTCCCAATACGAGGTCGCCAACATCTTCTTCTGGAGGCCGTGGTTGGCTTGTAT
GGAGCAGCAGACGCGCTACTTCGAGCGGAGGCATCCGGAGCTTGCAGGATCGCCCCGGCTCCGGGCGTAT
ATGCTCCGCATTGGTCTTGACCAACTCTATCAGAGCTTGGTTGACGGCAATTTCGATGATGCAGCTTGGG
CGCAGGGTCGATGCGACGCAATCGTCCGATCCGGAGCCGGGACTGTCGGGCGTACACAAATCGCCCGCAG
AAGCGCCGCCGTCTGGACCGATGGCTGTGTAGAAGTACTCGCCGATAGTGGAAACCGACGCCCCAGCACT
CGTCCGAGGGCAAAGGAATAAGCTAGTATGTAAGCCTAGTCTTAGATAATAAAATCGCTATCCATCGAAG
ATGGATGTGTGTTGGTTTTTTGTGTGTGTAACGCTAGGCGCGCCTGGTGTACCGAGAACGATCCTCTCAG
TGCGAGTCTCGACGATCCATATCGTTGCTTGGCAGTCAGCCAGTCGGAATCCAGCTTGGGACCCAGGAAG
TCCAATCGTCAGATATTGTACTCAAGCCTGGTCACGGCAGCGTACCGATCTGTTTAAACCTAGATATTGA
TAGTCTGATCGGTCAACGTATAATCGAGTCCTAGCTTTTGCAAACATCTATCAAGAGACAGGATCAGCAG
GAGGCTTTCGCATGAGTATTCAACATTTCCGTGTCGCCCTTATTCCCTTTTTTGCGGCATTTTGCCTTCC
TGTTTTTGCTCACCCAGAAACGCTGGTGAAAGTAAAAGATGCTGAAGATCAGTTGGGTGCGCGAGTGGGT
TACATCGAACTGGATCTCAACAGCGGTAAGATCCTTGAGAGTTTTCGCCCCGAAGAACGCTTTCCAATGA
TGAGCACTTTTAAAGTTCTGCTATGTGGCGCGGTATTATCCCGTATTGACGCCGGGCAAGAGCAACTCGG
TCGCCGCATACACTATTCTCAGAATGACTTGGTTGAGTATTCACCAGTCACAGAAAAGCATCTTACGGAT
GGCATGACAGTAAGAGAATTATGCAGTGCTGCCATAACCATGAGTGATAACACTGCGGCCAACTTACTTC
TGACAACGATTGGAGGACCGAAGGAGCTAACCGCTTTTTTGCACAACATGGGGGATCATGTAACTCGCCT
TGATCGTTGGGAACCGGAGCTGAATGAAGCCATACCAAACGACGAGCGTGACACCACGATGCCTGTAGCA
ATGGCAACAACCTTGCGTAAACTATTAACTGGCGAACTACTTACTCTAGCTTCCCGGCAACAGTTGATAG
ACTGGATGGAGGCGGATAAAGTTGCAGGACCACTTCTGCGCTCGGCCCTTCCGGCTGGCTGGTTTATTGC
TGATAAATCTGGAGCCGGTGAGCGTGGGTCTCGCGGTATCATTGCAGCACTGGGGCCAGATGGTAAGCCC
TCCCGTATCGTAGTTATCTACACGACGGGGAGTCAGGCAACTATGGATGAACGAAATAGACAGATCGCTG
AGATAGGTGCCTCACTGATTAAGCATTGGTAACCGATTCTAGGTGCATTGGCGCAGAAAAAAATGCCTGA
TGCGACGCTGCGCGTCTTATACTCCCACATATGCCAGATTCAGCAACGGATACGGCTTCCCCAACTTGCC
CACTTCCATACGTGTCCTCCTTACCAGAAATTTATCCTTAAGATCCCGAATCGTTTAAACTCGACTCTGG
CTCTATCGAATCTCCGTCGTT
Features (pLannotate 1.2.2; 19 found; start..end, strand, type, name):
    102..173     +  misc_feature   5' β-globin insulator: insulator upstream of the human β-globin locus (Farrell et al., 2002)
    178..224     -  terminator     T7 terminator: transcription terminator for bacteriophage T7 RNA polymerase
    242..290     -  polyA_signal   poly(A) signal: synthetic polyadenylation signal
    371..674     +  enhancer       CMV enhancer: human cytomegalovirus immediate early enhancer
    747..764     -  promoter       CMV promoter (fragment): human cytomegalovirus (CMV) immediate early promoter
    827..878     +  promoter       CMVd2 promoter: truncated human cytomegalovirus (CMV) immediate early promoter that yields moderately reduced expression relative to the full-length promoter
    953..1315    +  CDS            NS8_SARS2: Experimental evidence at protein level: Swiss-Prot protein existence level 1. Plays a role in modulating host immune response (PubMed:31986261). Binds to IL17RA receptor, leading to IL17 pathway activation and an increased secretion of pro-inflammatory factors. Contributes to cytokine storm during COVID-19 infection. From Severe acute respiratory syndrome coronavirus 2 (2019-nCoV) (SARS-CoV-2).
   1432..1553    -  polyA_signal   SV40 poly(A) signal: SV40 polyadenylation signal
   1576..1645    -  CDS            large T antigen (fragment): large T antigen from SV40 (simian virus 40)
   1668..1714    +  terminator     T7 terminator: transcription terminator for bacteriophage T7 RNA polymerase
   1744..1880    +  terminator     rrnG terminator: transcription terminator from the E. coli ribosomal RNA rrnG operon (Albrechtsen et al., 1991)
   1925..1996    +  misc_feature   3' β-globin insulator: insulator downstream of the human β-globin locus (Farrell et al., 2002)
   2222..2810    -  rep_origin     ori: high-copy-number ColE1/pMB1/pBR322/pUC origin of replication
   2982..3046    -  CDS            bla(M) (fragment): β-lactamase lacking the signal sequence; bla(M); allows cytosolic expression of β-lactamase
   3310..4519    +  promoter       UbC promoter: human ubiquitin C promoter
   4529..5550    +  CDS            HygR (fragment): hygromycin B phosphotransferase confers resistance to hygromycin
   5578..5626    +  polyA_signal   poly(A) signal: synthetic polyadenylation signal
   5892..6752    +  CDS            AmpR: β-lactamase; bla; confers resistance to ampicillin, carbenicillin, and related antibiotics
   6765..6901    +  terminator     rrnG terminator: transcription terminator from the E. coli ribosomal RNA rrnG operon (Albrechtsen et al., 1991)
