[The description below was written by a language model from this plasmid's Addgene catalogue record and pLannotate feature annotations shown in this document.]
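Description:
pGBW-m4133612 is a mammalian expression plasmid built on the pTwist_CMV_Hygro_6 backbone for producing the wild-type SARS-CoV-2 ORF8 accessory protein in cultured cells. It is maintained in E. coli through a high-copy ColE1/pUC-type origin and a full-length β-lactamase gene conferring ampicillin resistance. A separate cassette, in which the human ubiquitin C promoter drives hygromycin B phosphotransferase followed by a synthetic poly(A) signal, allows hygromycin selection of transfected mammalian cells, for example to derive stable lines.

The ORF8 coding sequence (about 360 bp) sits downstream of the CMV immediate-early enhancer and promoter; the annotation software matches the promoter region to CMV fragments, including the truncated CMVd2 form, while the catalogue simply lists CMV. An SV40 polyadenylation signal lies downstream of the coding sequence. The catalogue records a backbone-encoded C-terminal tag consisting of a TEV protease cleavage site and an HA epitope, which would permit immunodetection or pull-down of ORF8 and removal of the tag. These elements are not annotated in either feature table, although an unannotated gap between the ORF8 coding sequence and the poly(A) signal could accommodate them. The expression unit is bracketed by short 5' and 3' β-globin insulator elements, with bacterial T7 and rrnG terminators and an upstream synthetic poly(A) signal, which presumably help isolate it from read-through transcription.

Two sequence records are available, a depositor sequence and a repository sequencing result. They differ by a few nucleotides in length and in their numbering origin, but show the same features in the same order. ORF8 is annotated as a modulator of host immune responses that binds IL17RA, so the plasmid suits studies of viral protein function, localisation and host interactions.
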