Addgene plasmid #152368: pGBW-m4133612
Purpose: Mammalian expression plasmid for SARS-CoV-2 ORF8 protein
Depositing lab: Ginkgo Bioworks & Benjie Chen. Depositing organization: Ginkgo Bioworks.
Backbone
  Vector backbone: pTwist_CMV_Hygro_6
  Backbone size w/o insert (bp): 6525
  Vector type: Mammalian Expression
  Selectable markers: Hygromycin
Growth in bacteria
  Bacterial resistance: Ampicillin, 100 μg/mL
  Growth temperature: 37°C
  Growth strain: DH5alpha
  Copy number: High Copy
Gene/Insert
  Gene/Insert name: SARS-CoV-2 ORF8 protein
  Species: Severe acute respiratory syndrome coronavirus 2
  Insert size (bp): 359
  Mutation: wt
  Entrez Gene: ORF8 (a.k.a. GU280_gp09)
  Promoter: CMV
  Tag / fusion protein: Cleavable TEV;HA (C terminal on backbone)
  Cloning method: Unknown
Resource information
  A portion of this plasmid was derived from a plasmid made by: GinkgoBioworks
Depositor comments: NCBI reference sequence: YP_009724396.1
How to cite: pGBW-m4133612 was a gift from Ginkgo Bioworks & Benjie Chen (Addgene plasmid # 152368 ; http://n2t.net/addgene:152368 ; RRID:Addgene_152368)
